>Addgene plasmid #223446 | pEY99 | addgene full sequence | sequence record 441797 | Addgene NGS Result
TCACACAGGAAACAGCTATGACCATGATTACGCCAAGCTGTAAGTTTAAACATGATCTTACTAACTAACT
ATTCTCATTTAAATTTTCAGAGCTTAAAAATGGCTGAAATCACTCACAACGATGGATACGCTAACAACTT
GGAAATGAAATAAGCTTGCATGCCTGCAGGAAGTTCATGGACAGTTGAGTAAGTGTATTTTGACTCCAAG
GCAACGTATGCCTGCACCAGGAGTGTTTCGTAAAATTTACTGGGCTACAGAAATTGTTGTATTTTTCTAA
TAGACTCAAAACTATACCAAAACTGAATTTCATAATGAGACCTCTTGAAAATGTCTTTCAAAAAATTTCA
GTTGTGGTTTAAAGTTTCGAAAACTGAGAAAAAAGACCCACACTAATGCTAAAATAAGAAAATCAAAAAA
AAAAAACCGAACTTCACAAAAAACTACGAAAGTTACGCAGGTATGATACCTGCAGATGTGCCTGCCTACC
ACATAATCGATAGTTTTAACTGCTTATTTTTTTTAGGATTATGTGAAGCCGAAGGATCATGTCGACATTG
TGCAGACAGTAGATATTCATACTATCGATGCCGTATGCAGGATGACTGTTTTATTGGCGAAATCTGTGAT
AATGGATTTTGCTGTCCCAACGTTTTGCCAACATTTTCTCTTCAACGAGAACGTGAGTTTCTATCTTGTT
TTATTTTTTGCCTACAATTAACTATCAATACTTTTACTAACATAATCTAACACACTGCACTATTTCTCAG
CAACTAGTCCTAAACCAAAAAGACCATTAAATATCACATCGGATCCCCCAGCTGATGAGCCATGTCCAGA
TGAATCTAGATGGTCAAAAAGGTGCTCAAGAGATGAGGATTGTACTCATCAAGAAGAACTTTGCATCGAG
GGAAAATGTTGTAAAAGTGCGTTTATTTTTTAAATTTGAAACCAAAGTGTTTATCTTCTTTGAAATTAGC
GTAATAAAAAAAGAAATAAAATGAGAACCCGGGATTGGCCAAAGGACCCAAAGGTATGTTTCGAATGATA
CTAACATAACATAGAACATTTTCAGGAGGACCCTTGGAGGGTACCGGTTTTCCCAGTCACGACGCGTGGT
ACCGAGCTCAGAAAAAATGACCGCTCCAAAGAAGAAACGCAAAGTACCGAGCTCAGAAAAAATGACGGCA
CCTAAAAAGAAACGCAAAGTACCGGTCGCCGAGAAGACAGCCCCAAAAAAGAAGCGTAAAGTTCCACGCG
TCATGGGAGTAAGTTTAAACAGTTCGGTACTAACTAACCATACATATTTAAATTTTCAGCGCGCTGTCTC
CAAGGGAGAGGAGCTCATCAAGGAGAACATGCACACCAAGCTCTACATGGAGGGAACCGTCAACAACCAC
CACTTCAAGTGCACCCACGAAGGGGAGGGCAAGCCCTACGAGGGCACCCAGACCAACAGGATTAAGGTGG
TGGAGGGAGGCCCCCTGCCGTTCGCATTCGACATCCTGGCCACCTGCTTTATGTACGGGAGCAAGACCTT
CATCAACCACACCCAAGGAATCCCAGACTTCTTCAAGCAATCCTTCGTAAGTTTAAACATGATTTTACTA
ACTAACTAATCTGATTTAAATTTTCAGCCTGAGGGCTTCACATGGGAGAGAGTCACCACATACGAAGACG
GGGGCGTGCTTACCGTTACCCAGGACACCAGCCTCCAGGACGGCTGCTTGATCTACAACGTCAAGCTCAG
AGGGGTGAACTTCCCATCCAACGGCCCTGTGATGCAGAAGAAAACACTCGGCTGGGAGGCCAGTACCGAG
ACCCTGTACCCCGCTGACGGCGGCCTGGAAGGCAGATGCGACATGGCCCTGAAGCTCGTGGGCGGGGGCC
ACCTGCACTGCAACCTGAAGACCACATACAGATCCAAGAAACCCGCTAAGAACCTCAAGATGCCAGGAGT
AAGTTTAAACATATATATACTAACTAACCCTGATTATTTAAATTTTCAGGTCTACTTTGTGGACCGCAGA
CTGGAAAGAATCAAGGAGGCCGACAATGAGACCTACGTCGAGCAGCACGAGGTGGCTGTGGCCAGATACT
GCGACCTCCCTAGCAAACTGGGGCACAAACTTAATGGCATGGACGAGCTGTACAAGTAAGCGCCGGTCGC
TACCATTACCAACTTGTCTGGTGTCAAAAATAATAGGGGCCGCTGTCATCAGAGTAAGTTTAAACTGAGT
TCTACTAACTAACGAGTAATATTTAAATTTTCAGCATCTCGCGCCCGTGCCTCTGACTTCTAAGTCCAAT
TACTCTTCAACATCCCTACATGCTCTTTCTCCCTGTGCTCCCACCCCCTATTTTTGTTATTATCAAAAAA
CTTCTCTTAATTTCTTTGTTTTTTAGCTTCTTTTAAGTCACCTCTAACAATGAAATTGTGTAGATTCAAA
AATAGAATTAATTCGTAATAAAAAGTCGAAAAAAATTGTGCTCCCTCCCCCCATTAATAATAATTCTATC
CCAAAATCTACACAATGTTCTGTGTACACTTCTTATGTTTTTTACTTCTGATAAATTTTTTTGAAACATC
ATAGAAAAAACCGCACACAAAATACCTTATCATATGTTACGTTTCAGTTTATGACCGCAATTTTTATTTC
TTCGCACGTCTGGGCCTCTCATGACGTCAAATCATGCTCATCGTGAAAAAGTTTTGGAGTATTTTTGGAA
TTTTTCAATCAAGTGAAAGTTTATGAAATTAATTTTCCTGCTTTTGCTTTTTGGGGTTTCCCCTATTGTT
TGTCAAGATTTCGAGGACGGCGTTTTTCTTGCTAAAATCACAAGTATTGATGAGCACGATGCAAGAAAGA
TCGGAAGAAGGTTTGGGTTTGAGGCTCAGTGGAAGGTGAGTAGAAGTTGATAATTTGAAAGTGGAGTAGT
GTCTATGGGGTTTTTGCCTTAAATGACAGAATACATTCCCAATATACCAAACATAACTGTTTCCTACTAG
TCGGCCGTACGGGCCCTTTCGTCTCGCGCGTTTCGGTGATGACGGTGAAAACCTCTGACACATGCAGCTC
CCGGAGACGGTCACAGCTTGTCTGTAAGCGGATGCCGGGAGCAGACAAGCCCGTCAGGGCGCGTCAGCGG
GTGTTGGCGGGTGTCGGGGCTGGCTTAACTATGCGGCATCAGAGCAGATTGTACTGAGAGTGCACCATAT
GCGGTGTGAAATACCGCACAGATGCGTAAGGAGAAAATACCGCATCAGGCGGCCTTAAGGGCCTCGTGAT
ACGCCTATTTTTATAGGTTAATGTCATGATAATAATGGTTTCTTAGACGTCAGGTGGCACTTTTCGGGGA
AATGTGCGCGGAACCCCTATTTGTTTATTTTTCTAAATACATTCAAATATGTATCCGCTCATGAGACAAT
AACCCTGATAAATGCTTCAATAATATTGAAAAAGGAAGAGTATGAGTATTCAACATTTCCGTGTCGCCCT
TATTCCCTTTTTTGCGGCATTTTGCCTTCCTGTTTTTGCTCACCCAGAAACGCTGGTGAAAGTAAAAGAT
GCTGAAGATCAGTTGGGTGCACGAGTGGGTTACATCGAACTGGATCTCAACAGCGGTAAGATCCTTGAGA
GTTTTCGCCCCGAAGAACGTTTTCCAATGATGAGCACTTTTAAAGTTCTGCTATGTGGCGCGGTATTATC
CCGTATTGACGCCGGGCAAGAGCAACTCGGTCGCCGCATACACTATTCTCAGAATGACTTGGTTGAGTAC
TCACCAGTCACAGAAAAGCATCTTACGGATGGCATGACAGTAAGAGAATTATGCAGTGCTGCCATAACCA
TGAGTGATAACACTGCGGCCAACTTACTTCTGACAACGATCGGAGGACCGAAGGAGCTAACCGCTTTTTT
GCACAACATGGGGGATCATGTAACTCGCCTTGATCGTTGGGAACCGGAGCTGAATGAAGCCATACCAAAC
GACGAGCGTGACACCACGATGCCTGTAGCAATGGCAACAACGTTGCGCAAACTATTAACTGGCGAACTAC
TTACTCTAGCTTCCCGGCAACAATTAATAGACTGGATGGAGGCGGATAAAGTTGCAGGACCACTTCTGCG
CTCGGCCCTTCCGGCTGGCTGGTTTATTGCTGATAAATCTGGAGCCGGTGAGCGTGGGTCTCGCGGTATC
ATTGCAGCACTGGGGCCAGATGGTAAGCCCTCCCGTATCGTAGTTATCTACACGACGGGGAGTCAGGCAA
CTATGGATGAACGAAATAGACAGATCGCTGAGATAGGTGCCTCACTGATTAAGCATTGGTAACTGTCAGA
CCAAGTTTACTCATATATACTTTAGATTGATTTAAAACTTCATTTTTAATTTAAAAGGATCTAGGTGAAG
ATCCTTTTTGATAATCTCATGACCAAAATCCCTTAACGTGAGTTTTCGTTCCACTGAGCGTCAGACCCCG
TAGAAAAGATCAAAGGATCTTCTTGAGATCCTTTTTTTCTGCGCGTAATCTGCTGCTTGCAAACAAAAAA
ACCACCGCTACCAGCGGTGGTTTGTTTGCCGGATCAAGAGCTACCAACTCTTTTTCCGAAGGTAACTGGC
TTCAGCAGAGCGCAGATACCAAATACTGTTCTTCTAGTGTAGCCGTAGTTAGGCCACCACTTCAAGAACT
CTGTAGCACCGCCTACATACCTCGCTCTGCTAATCCTGTTACCAGTGGCTGCTGCCAGTGGCGATAAGTC
GTGTCTTACCGGGTTGGACTCAAGACGATAGTTACCGGATAAGGCGCAGCGGTCGGGCTGAACGGGGGGT
TCGTGCACACAGCCCAGCTTGGAGCGAACGACCTACACCGAACTGAGATACCTACAGCGTGAGCTATGAG
AAAGCGCCACGCTTCCCGAAGGGAGAAAGGCGGACAGGTATCCGGTAAGCGGCAGGGTCGGAACAGGAGA
GCGCACGAGGGAGCTTCCAGGGGGAAACGCCTGGTATCTTTATAGTCCTGTCGGGTTTCGCCACCTCTGA
CTTGAGCGTCGATTTTTGTGATGCTCGTCAGGGGGGCGGAGCCTATGGAAAAACGCCAGCAACGCGGCCT
TTTTACGGTTCCTGGCCTTTTGCTGGCCTTTTGCTCACATGTTCTTTCCTGCGTTATCCCCTGATTCTGT
GGATAACCGTATTACCGCCTTTGAGTGAGCTGATACCGCTCGCCGCAGCCGAACGACCGAGCGCAGCGAG
TCAGTGAGCGATGAAGCGGAAGAGCGCCCAATACGCAAACCGCCTCTCCCCGCGCGTTGGCCGATTCATT
AATGCAGCTGGCACGACAGGTTTCCCGACTGGAAAGCGGGCAGTGAGCGCAACGCAATTAATGTGAGTTA
GCTCACTCATTAGGCACCCCAGGCTTTACACTTTATGCTTCCGGCTCGTATGTTGTGTGGAATTGTGAGC
GGATAACAATT
Features (pLannotate 1.2.2; 15 found; start..end, strand, type, name):
    152..170     -  misc_feature   MCS (fragment): pUC18/19 multiple cloning site
    409..425     -  promoter       TEF1 promoter (fragment): S. cerevisiae TEF1; promoter for EF-1α
   1096..1114    -  CDS            lacZα (fragment): LacZα fragment of β-galactosidase; lacZ fragment
   1269..1319    +  CDS            mEGFP (fragment): monomeric enhanced GFP, optimized with synthetic introns for expression in C. elegans
   1326..2156    +  CDS            mNeptune2.5: mNeptune2.5 is a basic (constitutively fluorescent) red fluorescent protein published in 2014, derived from Entacmaea quadricolor. It is reported to be a rapidly-maturing monomer with moderate acid sensitivity.
   2753..2905    +  CDS            aex-5 (fragment): AEX5_CAEEL - Also known as kpc-3 From Caenorhabditis elegans.
   3033..3068    +  CDS            rop (fragment): Rop protein, which maintains plasmids at low copy number; rop
   3170..3269    +  misc_feature   bom (fragment): basis of mobility region from pBR322
   3367..3471    +  promoter       AmpR promoter: bla
   3472..4332    +  CDS            AmpR: β-lactamase; bla; confers resistance to ampicillin, carbenicillin, and related antibiotics
   4503..5091    +  rep_origin     ori: high-copy-number ColE1/pMB1/pBR322/pUC origin of replication
   5274..5366    +  CDS            lacI (fragment): lac repressor; lacI; The lac repressor binds to the lac operator to inhibit transcription in E. coli. This inhibition can be relieved by adding lactose or isopropyl-β-D-thiogalactopyranoside (IPTG).
   5379..5400    +  protein_bind   CAP binding site: CAP binding activates transcription in the presence of cAMP. E. coli catabolite activator protein
   5415..5445    +  promoter       lac promoter: promoter for the E. coli lac operon
   5453..5469    +  protein_bind   lac operator: The lac repressor binds to the lac operator to inhibit transcription in E. coli. This inhibition can be relieved by adding lactose or isopropyl-β-D-thiogalactopyranoside (IPTG). lac repressor encoded by lacI
