[The description below was written by a language model from this plasmid's Addgene catalogue record and pLannotate feature annotations shown in this document.]
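Description:
pEY99 is a C. elegans expression plasmid built on the pPD95.62 backbone, one of the Fire-lab worm reporter vectors. It serves as a transcriptional reporter for hlh-34. The sequenced plasmid is 5,471 nt long and is propagated in E. coli using a high-copy ColE1/pUC-type origin. Selection is with ampicillin, through a complete β-lactamase gene driven by its own promoter. Remnants of the pUC cloning region (lac promoter and operator, CAP binding site, and fragments of lacI, lacZα and the multiple cloning site) are also annotated, as are short rop and bom fragments. These are backbone carry-over rather than functional parts of the reporter.

The payload is a full-length mNeptune2.5 coding sequence, a monomeric far-red fluorescent protein derived from Entacmaea quadricolor. According to the catalogue entry it is expressed in a nuclear-localised form under hlh-34 regulatory sequence that was inserted by Gibson assembly. The automated annotation does not label the hlh-34 sequence or a nuclear localisation signal. The largely unannotated stretch upstream of the fluorophore presumably holds the promoter fragment, but its boundaries are not stated in the record. The tiny hits there, such as the TEF1 promoter fragment, are probably spurious matches. A short mEGFP-like fragment immediately before mNeptune2.5 probably reflects leader sequence shared with worm-optimised reporter vectors. The aex-5 fragment downstream may correspond to part of the 3' UTR region carried by the backbone, although the record does not identify it as such.

The plasmid is one of the neuron-type-specific reporters associated with the NeuroPAL multicolour atlas, in which combinations of spectrally distinct nuclear fluorophores allow neurons to be identified across the whole worm nervous system. The record refers readers to that work for the hlh-34 expression pattern.
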