Addgene plasmid #223446: pEY99
Purpose: hlh-34 fluorescent neural reporter driving nuclear mNeptune2.5 expression (refer to NeuroPAL paper for expression)
Depositing lab: Oliver Hobert & Eviatar Yemini. Depositing organization: Columbia University. Publication: NeuroPAL: A Multicolor Atlas for Whole-Brain Neuronal Identification in C. elegans. Yemini E, Lin A, Nejatbakhsh A, Varol E, Sun R, Mena GE, Samuel ADT, Paninski L, Venkatachalam V, Hobert O. Cell. 2021 Jan 7;184(1):272-288.e11. doi: 10.1016/j.cell.2020.12.012. Epub 2020 Dec 29. PubMed 33378642.
Backbone
  Vector backbone: pPD95.62
  Vector type: Worm Expression
Growth in bacteria
  Bacterial resistance: Ampicillin, 100 μg/mL
  Growth temperature: 37°C
  Growth strain: DH5alpha
  Copy number: Unknown
Gene/Insert
  Gene/Insert name: hlh-34
  Species: C. elegans (nematode)
  Entrez Gene: hlh-34 (a.k.a. CELE_T01D3.2)
  Cloning method: Gibson Cloning
Terms and licenses: Academic/Nonprofit Terms; Industry Terms: Not Available to Industry
How to cite: pEY99 was a gift from Oliver Hobert & Eviatar Yemini (Addgene plasmid # 223446 ; http://n2t.net/addgene:223446 ; RRID:Addgene_223446)
